>Addgene plasmid #120610 | Smp_176020-Cd4-bio-His | addgene full sequence | sequence record 234062 | Addgene NGS Result
GTGATGCGGTTTTGGCAGTACACCAATGGGCGTGGATAGCGGTTTGACTCACGGGGATTTCCAAGTCTCC
ACCCCATTGACGTCAATGGGAGTTTGTTTTGGCACCAAAATCAACGGGACTTTCCAAAATGTCGTAATAA
CCCCGCCCCGTTGACGCAAATGGGCGGTAGGCGTGTACGGTGGGAGGTCTATATAAGCAGAGCTCGTTTA
GTGAACCGTCAGATCCTCACTCTCTTCCGCATCGCTGTCTGCGAGGGCCAGCTGTTGGGCTCGCGGTTGA
GGACAAACTCTTCGCGGTCTTTCCAGTACTCTTGGATCGGAAACCCGTCGGCCTCCGAACGGTACTCCGC
CACCGAGGGACCTGAGCGAGTCCGCATCGACCGGATCGGAAAACCTCTCGAGAAAGGCGTCTAACCAGTC
ACAGTCGCAAGGTAGGCTGAGCACCGTGGCGGGCGGCAGCGGGTGGCGGTCGGGGTTGTTTCTGGCGGAG
GTGCTGCTGATGATGTAATTAAAGTAGGCGGTCTTGAGACGGCGGATGGTCGAGGTGAGGTGTGGCAGGC
TTGAGATCCAGCTGTTGGGGTGAGTACTCCCTCTCAAAAGCGGGCATTACTTCTGCGCTAAGATTGTCAG
TTTCCAAAAACGAGGAGGATTTGATATTCACCTGGCCCGATCTGGCCATACACTTGAGTGACAATGACAT
CCACTTTGCCTTTCTCTCCACAGGTGTCCACTCCCAGGTCCAAGTTTGCCACCATGGAGTTTCAGACCCA
GGTACTCATGTCCCTGCTGCTCTGCATGTCTGGTGCGGCCGCCGATGGCGACTACGAGTCCGAGGAAGAG
GAAAACGAGGAAGAAGAGAACGAAGAGGAAGAAAAGCCCCCCCAGCCCGACGTGCCCCACGGAAAACATC
CTGGCGCGCCGTCGACCTCCATCACGGCCTATAAGAGTGAGGGGGAGTCAGCGGAGTTCTCCTTCCCACT
CAACCTTGGAGAGGAAAGCCTGCAGGGAGAGTTGAGATGGAAGGCAGAGAAGGCTCCTTCTTCCCAGTCC
TGGATCACCTTCTCCCTAAAGAACCAAAAGGTGTCTGTGCAGAAGTCTACTAGCAACCCCAAGTTCCAGC
TGTCCGAAACGCTCCCACTCACCCTTCAGATACCCCAGGTCTCCCTTCAGTTTGCTGGTTCTGGCAACCT
GACCCTGACTCTGGACAGAGGGATACTGTATCAGGAAGTGAACCTGGTGGTGATGAAAGTGACTCAGCCC
GACAGCAACACTTTGACCTGTGAGGTGATGGGACCCACCTCACCCAAGATGAGACTGATCTTGAAGCAGG
AGAATCAGGAGGCCAGGGTCTCCAGGCAGGAGAAAGTGATTCAAGTGCAGGCCCCTGAAGCAGGGGTGTG
GCAATGTCTACTGAGTGAAGGTGAAGAGGTCAAGATGGACTCCAAGATCCAGGTTTTATCCAAAGGGTTG
AATTCCGGCAGCCTGCACCACATCCTGGACGCCCAGAAGATGCTGTGGAACCACAGGGACAGGAACCTGC
CTCCTCTGGCCCCTCTGGGCCCCCACCACCATCACCACCATTGAGTCTAGACACGTGATTAATTAAGGAT
CCCCCGACCTCGACCTCTGGCTAATAAAGGAAATTTATTTTCATTGCAATAGTGTGTTGGAATTTTTTGT
GTCTCTCACTCGGAAGGACATATGGGAGGGCAAATCATTTGGTCGAGATCCCTCGGAGATCTCTAGCTAG
AGGATCGATCCCCGCCCCGGACGAACTAAACCTGACTACGACATCTCTGCCCCTTCTTCGCGGGGCAGTG
CATGTAATCCCTTCAGTTGGTTGGTACAACTTGCCAACTGGGCCCTGTTCCACATGTGACACGGGGGGGG
ACCAAACACAAAGGGGTTCTCTGACTGTAGTTGACATCCTTATAAATGGATGTGCACATTTGCCAACACT
GAGTGGCTTTCATCCTGGAGCAGACTTTGCAGTCTGTGGACTGCAACACAACATTGCCTTTATGTGTAAC
TCTTGGCTGAAGCTCTTACACCAATGCTGGGGGACATGTACCTCCCAGGGGCCCAGGAAGACTACGGGAG
GCTACACCAACGTCAATCAGAGGGGCCTGTGTAGCTACCGATAAGCGGACCCTCAAGAGGGCATTAGCAA
TAGTGTTTATAAGGCCCCCTTGTTAACCCTAAACGGGTAGCATATGCTTCCCGGGTAGTAGTATATACTA
TCCAGACTAACCCTAATTCAATAGCATATGTTACCCAACGGGAAGCATATGCTATCGAATTAGGGTTAGT
AAAAGGGTCCTAAGGAACAGCGATATCTCCCACCCCATGAGCTGTCACGGTTTTATTTACATGGGGTCAG
GATTCCACGAGGGTAGTGAACCATTTTAGTCACAAGGGCAGTGGCTGAAGATCAAGGAGCGGGCAGTGAA
CTCTCCTGAATCTTCGCCTGCTTCTTCATTCTCCTTCGTTTAGCTAATAGAATAACTGCTGAGTTGTGAA
CAGTAAGGTGTATGTGAGGTGCTCGAAAACAAGGTTTCAGGTGACGCCCCCAGAATAAAATTTGGACGGG
GGGTTCAGTGGTGGCATTGTGCTATGACACCAATATAACCCTCACAAACCCCTTGGGCAATAAATACTAG
TGTAGGAATGAAACATTCTGAATATCTTTAACAATAGAAATCCATGGGGTGGGGACAAGCCGTAAAGACT
GGATGTCCATCTCACACGAATTTATGGCTATGGGCAACACATAATCCTAGTGCAATATGATACTGGGGTT
ATTAAGATGTGTCCCAGGCAGGGACCAAGACAGGTGAACCATGTTGTTACACTCTATTTGTAACAAGGGG
AAAGAGAGTGGACGCCGACAGCAGCGGACTCCACTGGTTGTCTCTAACACCCCCGAAAATTAAACGGGGC
TCCACGCCAATGGGGCCCATAAACAAAGACAAGTGGCCACTCTTTTTTTTGAAATTGTGGAGTGGGGGCA
CGCGTCAGCCCCCACACGCCGCCCTGCGGTTTTGGACTGTAAAATAAGGGTGTAATAACTTGGCTGATTG
TAACCCCGCTAACCACTGCGGTCAAACCACTTGCCCACAAAACCACTAATGGCACCCCGGGGAATACCTG
CATAAGTAGGTGGGCGGGCCAAGATAGGGGCGCGATTGCTGCGATCTGGAGGACAAATTACACACACTTG
CGCCTGAGCGCCAAGCACAGGGTTGTTGGTCCTCATATTCACGAGGTCGCTGAGAGCACGGTGGGCTAAT
GTTGCCATGGGTAGCATATACTACCCAAATATCTGGATAGCATATGCTATCCTAATCTATATCTGGGTAG
CATAGGCTATCCTAATCTATATCTGGGTAGCATATGCTATCCTAATCTATATCTGGGTAGTATATGCTAT
CCTAATTTATATCTGGGTAGCATAGGCTATCCTAATCTATATCTGGGTAGCATATGCTATCCTAATCTAT
ATCTGGGTAGTATATGCTATCCTAATCTGTATCCGGGTAGCATATGCTATCCTAATAGAGATTAGGGTAG
TATATGCTATCCTAATTTATATCTGGGTAGCATATACTACCCAAATATCTGGATAGCATATGCTATCCTA
ATCTATATCTGGGTAGCATATGCTATCCTAATCTATATCTGGGTAGCATAGGCTATCCTAATCTATATCT
GGGTAGCATATGCTATCCTAATCTATATCTGGGTAGTATATGCTATCCTAATTTATATCTGGGTAGCATA
GGCTATCCTAATCTATATCTGGGTAGCATATGCTATCCTAATCTATATCTGGGTAGTATATGCTATCCTA
ATCTGTATCCGGGTAGCATATGCTATCCTCATGATAAGCTGTCAAACATGAGAATTTTCTTGAAGACGAA
AGGGCCTCGTGATACGCCTATTTTTATAGGTTAATGTCATGATAATAATGGTTTCTTAGACGTCAGGTGG
CACTTTTCGGGGAAATGTGCGCGGAACCCCTATTTGTTTATTTTTCTAAATACATTCAAATATGTATCCG
CTCATGAGACAATAACCCTGATAAATGCTTCAATAATATTGAAAAAGGAAGAGTATGAGTATTCAACATT
TCCGTGTCGCCCTTATTCCCTTTTTTGCGGCATTTTGCCTTCCTGTTTTTGCTCACCCAGAAACGCTGGT
GAAAGTAAAAGATGCTGAAGATCAGTTGGGTGCACGAGTGGGTTACATCGAACTGGATCTCAACAGCGGT
AAGATCCTTGAGAGTTTTCGCCCCGAAGAACGTTTTCCAATGATGAGCACTTTTAAAGTTCTGCTATGTG
GCGCGGTATTATCCCGTGTTGACGCCGGGCAAGAGCAACTCGGTCGCCGCATACACTATTCTCAGAATGA
CTTGGTTGAGTACTCACCAGTCACAGAAAAGCATCTTACGGATGGCATGACAGTAAGAGAATTATGCAGT
GCTGCCATAACCATGAGTGATAACACTGCGGCCAACTTACTTCTGACAACGATCGGAGGACCGAAGGAGC
TAACCGCTTTTTTGCACAACATGGGGGATCATGTAACTCGCCTTGATCGTTGGGAACCGGAGCTGAATGA
AGCCATACCAAACGACGAGCGTGACACCACGATGCCTGCAGCAATGGCAACAACGTTGCGCAAACTATTA
ACTGGCGAACTACTTACTCTAGCTTCCCGGCAACAATTAATAGACTGGATGGAGGCGGATAAAGTTGCAG
GACCACTTCTGCGCTCGGCCCTTCCGGCTGGCTGGTTTATTGCTGATAAATCTGGAGCCGGTGAGCGTGG
GTCTCGCGGTATCATTGCAGCACTGGGGCCAGATGGTAAGCCCTCCCGTATCGTAGTTATCTACACGACG
GGGAGTCAGGCAACTATGGATGAACGAAATAGACAGATCGCTGAGATAGGTGCCTCACTGATTAAGCATT
GGTAACTGTCAGACCAAGTTTACTCATATATACTTTAGATTGATTTAAAACTTCATTTTTAATTTAAAAG
GATCTAGGTGAAGATCCTTTTTGATAATCTCATGACCAAAATCCCTTAACGTGAGTTTTCGTTCCACTGA
GCGTCAGACCCCGTAGAAAAGATCAAAGGATCTTCTTGAGATCCTTTTTTTCTGCGCGTAATCTGCTGCT
TGCAAACAAAAAAACCACCGCTACCAGCGGTGGTTTGTTTGCCGGATCAAGAGCTACCAACTCTTTTTCC
GAAGGTAACTGGCTTCAGCAGAGCGCAGATACCAAATACTGTTCTTCTAGTGTAGCCGTAGTTAGGCCAC
CACTTCAAGAACTCTGTAGCACCGCCTACATACCTCGCTCTGCTAATCCTGTTACCAGTGGCTGCTGCCA
GTGGCGATAAGTCGTGTCTTACCGGGTTGGACTCAAGACGATAGTTACCGGATAAGGCGCAGCGGTCGGG
CTGAACGGGGGGTTCGTGCACACAGCCCAGCTTGGAGCGAACGACCTACACCGAACTGAGATACCTACAG
CGTGAGCTATGAGAAAGCGCCACGCTTCCCGAAGGGAGAAAGGCGGACAGGTATCCGGTAAGCGGCAGGG
TCGGAACAGGAGAGCGCACGAGGGAGCTTCCAGGGGGAAACGCCTGGTATCTTTATAGTCCTGTCGGGTT
TCGCCACCTCTGACTTGAGCGTCGATTTTTGTGATGCTCGTCAGGGGGGCGGAGCCTATGGAAAAACGCC
AGCAACGCGGCCTTTTTACGGTTCCTGGCCTTTTGCTGGCCTTTTGCTCACATGTTCTTTCCTGCGTTAT
CCCCTGATTCTGTGGATAACCGTATTACCGCCTTTGAGTGAGCTGATACCGCTCGCCGCAGCCGAACGAC
CGAGCGCAGCGAGTCAGTGAGCGAGGAAGCGGAAGAGCGCCCAATACGCAAACCGCCTCTCCCCGCGCGT
TGGCCGATTCATTAATGCAGCTGGCACGACAGGTTTCCCGACTGGAAAGCGGGCAGTGAGCGCAACGCAA
TTAATGTGAGTTAGCTCACTCATTAGGCACCCCAGGCTTTACACTTTATGCTTCCGGCTCGTATGTTGTG
TGGAATTGTGAGCGGATAACAATTTCACACAGGAAACAGCTATGACCATGATTACGCCAAGCTCTAGCTA
GAGGTCGACCAATTCTCATGTTTGACAGCTTATCATCGCAGATCCGGGCAACGTTGTTGCCATTGCTGCA
GGCGCAGAACTGGTAGGTATGGAAGATCTATACATTGAATCAATATTGGCAATTAGCCATATTAGTCATT
GGTTATATAGCATAAATCAATATTGGCTATTGGCCATTGCATACGTTGTATCTATATCATAATATGTACA
TTTATATTGGCTCATGTCCAATATGACCGCCATGTTGACATTGATTATTGACTAGTTATTAATAGTAATC
AATTACGGGGTCATTAGTTCATAGCCCATATATGGAGTTCCGCGTTACATAACTTACGGTAAATGGCCCG
CCTGGCTGACCGCCCAACGACCCCCGCCCATTGACGTCAATAATGACGTATGTTCCCATAGTAACGCCAA
TAGGGACTTTCCATTGACGTCAATGGGTGGAGTATTTACGGTAAACTGCCCACTTGGCAGTACATCAAGT
GTATCATATGCCAAGTCCGCCCCCTATTGACGTCAATGACGGTAAATGGCCCGCCTGGCATTATGCCCAG
TACATGACCTTACGGGACTTTCCTACTTGGCAGTACATCTACGTATTAGTCATCGCTATTACCATG
Features (pLannotate 1.2.2; 18 found; start..end, strand, type, name):
      2..201     +  promoter       CMV promoter: human cytomegalovirus (CMV) immediate early promoter
    269..307     +  misc_feature   Ad SA (fragment): adenovirus major late transcript splice acceptor (Friedrich and Soriano, 1991)
    340..549     -  CDS            PTP (fragment): TERM_ADE02 - Experimental evidence at protein level: Swiss-Prot protein existence level 1. Protein covalently bound to the viral DNA that acts as a primer for viral genomic replication by DNA strand displacement. Assembles on the viral origin of replication in an initiation complex with viral polymerase, DBP, host NFIA and host POU2F1/OCT1. During initiation, the polymerase covalently couples the first dCTP with Ser- 580 of pTP. The terminal protein stimulates the template activity over 20 fold compared to protein-free templates. Neo-synthesized viral genomes are linked to two preterminal prot
    580..669     +  intron         chimeric intron (fragment): chimera between introns from adenovirus and immunoglobulin heavy chain genes
    688..734     +  CDS            IgH signal sequence (fragment): signal sequence from the mouse immunoglobulin heavy chain variable region
    913..1473    +  CDS            Cd4 (fragment): CD4_RAT - Experimental evidence at protein level: Swiss-Prot protein existence level 1. Integral membrane glycoprotein that plays an essential role in the immune response and serves multiple functions in responses against both external and internal offenses. In T-cells, functions primarily as a coreceptor for MHC class II molecule:peptide complex. The antigens presented by class II peptides are derived from extracellular proteins while class I peptides are derived from cytosolic proteins. Interacts simultaneously with the T-cell receptor (TCR) and the MHC class II presented by antigen presenti
   1633..1688    +  polyA_signal   β-globin poly(A) signal: rabbit β-globin polyadenylation signal (Gil and Proudfoot, 1987)
   2202..3883    -  rep_origin     oriP (fragment): Epstein-Barr virus oriP replication origin (Yates et al., 2000)
   4010..4114    +  promoter       AmpR promoter: bla
   4115..4975    +  CDS            AmpR: β-lactamase; bla; confers resistance to ampicillin, carbenicillin, and related antibiotics
   5146..5734    +  rep_origin     ori: high-copy-number ColE1/pMB1/pBR322/pUC origin of replication
   5917..6009    +  CDS            lacI (fragment): lac repressor; lacI; The lac repressor binds to the lac operator to inhibit transcription in E. coli. This inhibition can be relieved by adding lactose or isopropyl-β-D-thiogalactopyranoside (IPTG).
   6022..6043    +  protein_bind   CAP binding site: CAP binding activates transcription in the presence of cAMP. E. coli catabolite activator protein
   6058..6088    +  promoter       lac promoter: promoter for the E. coli lac operon
   6096..6112    +  protein_bind   lac operator: The lac repressor binds to the lac operator to inhibit transcription in E. coli. This inhibition can be relieved by adding lactose or isopropyl-β-D-thiogalactopyranoside (IPTG). lac repressor encoded by lacI
   6182..6198    +  promoter       tet promoter (fragment): E. coli promoter for tetracycline efflux protein gene
   6208..6233    -  CDS            bla(M) (fragment): β-lactamase lacking the signal sequence; bla(M); allows cytosolic expression of β-lactamase
   6407..6786    +  enhancer       CMV enhancer: human cytomegalovirus immediate early enhancer
