[The description below was written by a language model from this plasmid's Addgene catalogue record and pLannotate feature annotations shown in this document.]
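Description:
Smp_176020-Cd4-bio-His is a mammalian expression plasmid built on the pTT3 backbone for producing a recombinant, secreted form of the Schistosoma mansoni protein Smp_176020. It is maintained in E. coli through a high-copy ColE1/pUC-type origin and an ampicillin resistance gene (β-lactamase with its own promoter). It also carries a fragment of the Epstein-Barr virus oriP, which allows episomal maintenance in mammalian cells that supply EBNA1, a feature typically exploited for high-yield transient expression. Small lac, tet and bla remnants in the annotation are backbone leftovers with no evident role.

The expression cassette is driven by the CMV enhancer and promoter, which span the numbering origin of the circular sequence. These are followed by adenovirus-derived leader and splice elements and a chimeric intron that promote efficient processing of the transcript; the "PTP" hit on the opposite strand is most likely an annotation artefact of this adenoviral leader region. The open reading frame begins with a mouse immunoglobulin heavy chain signal sequence that directs the product into the secretory pathway. The short parasite insert, listed as about 100 bp, is cloned between retained NotI and AscI sites and is not itself annotated in the feature table, but falls in the gap before the tag. It is fused at its C terminus to rat Cd4 domains 3 and 4, then a biotinylation peptide and a 6His tag, with a rabbit β-globin polyadenylation signal terminating the transcript. The Cd4 domains provide a generic protein tag, the bio sequence permits enzymatic biotinylation for capture on streptavidin, and the His tag enables metal-affinity purification. The plasmid belongs to a library of S. mansoni cell-surface and secreted proteins used to look for early serological markers of infection.
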