Addgene plasmid #120610: Smp_176020-Cd4-bio-His
Purpose: Expression of recombinant S. mansoni protein
Depositing lab: Gavin Wright. Depositing organization: Wellcome Sanger Institute. Publication: A library of cell-surface and secreted proteins from Schistosoma mansoni identifies early serological markers of infection. Cécile Crosnier, Anna V. Protasio, Gabriel Rinaldi, Shona Wilson, Matthew Berriman, Gavin J. Wright. bioRXiv 10.1101/593616.
Backbone
  Vector backbone: pTT3
  Backbone manufacturer: Yves Durocher, NRC
  Backbone size w/o insert (bp): 6686
  Vector type: Mammalian Expression
Growth in bacteria
  Bacterial resistance: Ampicillin, 100 μg/mL
  Growth temperature: 37°C
  Growth strain: DH5alpha
  Copy number: High Copy
Gene/Insert
  Gene/Insert name: Smp_176020
  Species: Schistosoma mansoni
  Insert size (bp): 100
  Entrez Gene: Smp_176020 (a.k.a. Smp_176020)
  Promoter: CMV
  Tag / fusion protein: ratCd4(d3+4)-bio-6His (C terminal on backbone)
  Cloning method: Restriction Enzyme; 5′ cloning site NotI (not destroyed); 3′ cloning site AscI (not destroyed)
Terms and licenses: Academic/Nonprofit Terms; Industry Terms: Not Available to Industry
How to cite: Smp_176020-Cd4-bio-His was a gift from Gavin Wright (Addgene plasmid # 120610 ; http://n2t.net/addgene:120610 ; RRID:Addgene_120610)
